>Addgene plasmid #148400 | pAc5.1B-lambdaN-HA-DmNot1_1377-1673_AC | depositor full sequence | sequence record 290848 | Full Sequence
CTTCAAGGAATTAATTCTATATTCTAAAAACACAAATGATACTTCTAAAAAAAATCATGAATGGCATCAA
CTCTGAATCAAATCTTTGCAGATGCACCTACTTCTCATTTCCACTGTCACATCATTTTTCCAGATCTCGC
TGCCTGTTATGTGGCCCACAAACCAAGACACGTTTTATGGCCATTAAAGCTGGCTGATCGTCGCCAAACA
CCAAATACATATCAATATGTACATTCGAGAAAGAAGCGATCAAAGAAGCGTCTTCGGGCGAGTAGGAGAA
TGCGGAGGAGAAGGAGAACGAGCTGATCTAGTATCTCTCCACAATCCAATGCCAACTGACCAACTGGCCA
TATTCGGAGCAATTTGAAGCCAATTTCCATCGCCTGGCGATCGCTCCATTCTTGGCTATATGTTTTTCAC
CGTTCCCGGGGCCATTTTCAAAGACTCGTCGGTAAGATAAGATTGTGTCACTCGCTGTCTCTCTTCATTT
GTCGAAGAATGCTGAGGAATTTCGCGATGACGTCGGCGAGTATTTTGAAGAATGAGAATAATTTGTATTT
ATACGAAAATCAGTTAGTGGAATTTTCTACAAAAACATGTTATCTATAGATAATTTTGTTGCAAAATATG
TTGACTATGACAAAGATTGTATGTATATACCTTTAATGTATTCTCATTTTCTTATGTATTTATAATGGCA
ATGATGATACTGATGATATTTTAAGATGATGCCAGACCACAGGCTGATTTCTGCGTCTTTTGCCGAACGC
AGTGCATGTGCGGTTGTTGTTTTTTGGAATAGTTTCAATTTTCGGACTGTCCGCTTTGATTTCAGTTTCT
TGGCTTATTCAAAAAGCAAAGTAAAGCCAAAAAAGCGAGATGGCAATACCAAATGCGGCAAAACGGTAGT
GGAAGGAAAGGGGTGCGGGGCAGCGGAAGGAAGGGTGGGGCGGGGCGTGGCGGGGTCTGTGGCTGGGCGC
GACGTCACCGACGTTGGAGCCACTCCTTTGACCATGTGTGCGTGTGTGTATTATTCGTGTCTCGCCACTC
GCCGGTTGTTTTTTTCTTTTTATCTCGCTCTCTCTAGCGCCATCTCGTACGCATGCTCAACGCACCGCAT
GTTGCCGTGTCCTTTATGCGTCATTTTGGCTCGAAATAGGCAATTATTTAAACAAAGATTAGTCAACGAA
AACGCTAAAATAAATAAGTCTACAATATGGTTACTTATTGCCATGTGTGTGCAGCCAACGATAGCAACAA
AAGCAACAACACAGTGGCTTTCCCTCTTTCACTTTTTGTTTGCAAGCGCGTGCGAGCAAGACGGCACGAC
CGGCAAACGCAATTACGCTGACAAAGAGCAGACGAAGTTTTGGCCGAAAAACATCAAGGCGCCTGATACG
AATGCATTTGCAATAACAATTGCGATATTTAATATTGTTTATGAAGCTGTTTGACTTCAAAACACACAAA
AAAAAAAATAAAACAAATTATTTGAAAGAGAATTAGGAATCGGACAGCTTATCGTTACGGGCTAACAGCA
CACCGAGACGAAATAGCTTACCTGACGTCACAGCCTCTGGAAGAACTGCCGCCAAGCAGAGAGAGAGAGA
AAAAGAGGGAGAGCAGCTTAGACCGCATGTGCTTGTGTGTGAGGCGTCTCTCTCTTCGTCTCCTGTTTGC
GCAAACGCATAGACTGCACTGAGAAAATCGATTACCTATTTTTTATGAATGAATATTTGCACTATTACTA
TTCAAAACTATTAAGATAGCAATCACATTCAATAGCCAAATACTATACCACCTGAGCGATGCAACGAAAT
GATCAATTTGAGCAAAAATGCTGCATATTTAGGACGGCATCATTATAGAAATGCTTCTTGCTGTGTACTT
TTCTCTCGTCTGGCAGCTGTTTCGCCGTTATTGTTAAAACCGGCTTAAGTTAGGTGTGTTTTCTACGACT
AGTGATGCCCCTACTAGAAGATGTGTGTTGCACAAATGTCCCTGAATAACCAATTTGAAGTGCAGATAGC
AGTAAACGTAAGCTAATATGAATATTATTTAACTGTAATGTTTTAATATCGCTGGACATTACTAATAAAC
CCACTATAAACACATGTACATATGTATGTTTTGGCATACAATGAGTAGTTGGGGAAAAAATGTGTAAAAG
CACCGTGACCATCACAGCATAAAGATAACCAGCTGAAGTATCGAATATGAGTAACCCCCAAATTGAATCA
CATGCCGCAACTGATAGGACCCATGGAAGTACACTCTTCATGGCGATATACAAGACACACACAAGCACGA
ACACCCAGTTGCGGAGGAAATTCTCCGTAAATGAAAACCCAATCGGCGAACAATTCATACCCATATATGG
TAAAAGTTTTGAACGCGACTTGAGAGCGGAGAGCATTGCGGCTGATAAGGTTTTAGCGCTAAGCGGGCTT
TATAAAACGGGCTGCGGGACCAGTTTTCATATCACTACCGTTTGAGTTCTTGTGCTGTGTGGATACTCCT
CCCGACACAAAGCCGCTCCATCAGCCAGCAGTCGTCTAATCCAGAGACCCCGGATCGGGGTACCAACATG
GACGCACAAACACGACGACGTGAGCGTCGCGCTGAGAAACAAGCTCAATGGAAAGCTGCAAACGGTGGAT
CTCCTCCACATATGGCTTACCCATACGATGTTCCAGATTACGCTCCTCCAAGCTTGAATTCTGCAGATAT
CCAGCACAGTGGCGGCCGCTCGAGACAACCAAAACCGAAACAACTTGAGCCAGTGGCTTCTGCGCCAGCT
CTACCGCGTGAACAGCAATCCCCGGCACAACCTCCGCCACCACCACAACAGCAGCAACCACCGCAGCAGC
AGGTACCTCCACCGCCATCCTCTGCGGACGTGGACGCCCAAAATGCGGCCGCTATGATGATGGCAGCGGG
CGGAGCTAATAGTACTCCTGGATCGGTATCTTCGCCCAATCTACCCACCGATTCCAGCCAGGTGGCACTA
CCGCCACCAGAGCCGCGCTATTCATACGTGGACGTAAACGTGAGCAACTTCCAGCTTATTGGTCAGCAGT
TGGTACTGCCACCCAATACTCCGTTCCTGCACGCCAATCCCGGAATCAAACACATGGTCGTCAACGCCGT
GGAGCGCACGATAACCGACTGGTTGCAGCCTATTGTGGACCGAAGCATCCGCATTGCCTGTGCCACCACC
GAGCAGATCATCCGCAAGGACTTCGCCCTGGATGCTGACGAGAACCGAATGCGCACTGCCGCTCATCAGA
TGGTACGAAACCTTGCCGCCGGCATGGCCATGATTACCGGTAAGGATGAGATAGCGCGTGCTATTAGCCA
GAATCTGCACAAGGCCTTGCTGTCGGGTCTAAATGGGATGCCCAGCATGGCTGAGATCCAAGCTGCTGCT
ATGCAGTTAGCCAGCGAAAATGTTGAGCTAGTTTGCGCTTTCATTCAGAAAACATCTGCTGAAAAGGCAG
CCGCAGAGATCGATAGGCGTCTAAGCACCGATTTCGAGACCAGAAAAATTGCTCGTGAAGAGGGCAACCG
CTTTGTGGACGCCCAGATCCTCACCTATCAACAGGAGCGTCTTCCAGAAGCAGTGCGCATCAAGGTGGGC
GCGGCTTTATCTAGAGGGCCCGCGGTTCGAAGGTAAGCCTATCCCTAACCCTCTCCTCGGTCTCGATTCT
ACGCGTACCGGTCATCATCACCATCACCATTGAGTTTAAACCCGCTGATCAGCCTCGACTGTGCCTTCTA
AGGCCTGAGCTCGCTGATCAGCCTCGATCGAGGATCCAGACATGATAAGATACATTGATGAGTTTGGACA
AACCACAACTAGAATGCAGTGAAAAAAATGCTTTATTTGTGAAATTTGTGATGCTATTGCTTTATTTGTA
ACCATTATAAGCTGCAATAAACAAGTTAACAACAACAATTGCATTCATTTTATGTTTCAGGTTCAGGGGG
AGGTGTGGGAGGTTTTTTAAAGCAAGTAAAACCTCTACAAATGTGGTATGGCTGATTATGATCAGTCGAC
CGATGCCCTTGAGAGCCTTCAACCCAGTCAGCTCCTTCCGGTGGGCGCGGGGCATGACTATCGTCGCCGC
ACTTATGACTGTCTTCTTTATCATGCAACTCGTAGGACAGGTGCCGGCAGCGCTCTGGGTCATTTTCGGC
GAGGACCGCTTTCGCTGGAGCGCGACGATGATCGGCCTGTCGCTTGCGGTATTCGGAATCTTGCACGCCC
TCGCTCAAGCCTTCGTCACTGGTCCCGCCACCAAACGTTTCGGCGAGAAGCAGGCCATTATCGCCGGCAT
GGCGGCCGACGCGCTGGGCTACGTCTTGCTGGCGTTCGCGACGCGAGGCTGGATGGCCTTCCCCATTATG
ATTCTTCTCGCTTCCGGCGGCATCGGGATGCCCGCGTTGCAGGCCATGCTGTCCAGGCAGGTAGATGACG
ACCATCAGGGACAGCTTCAAGGATCGCTCGCGGCTCTTACCAGCCAGCAAAAGGCCAGGAACCGTAAAAA
GGCCGCGTTGCTGGCGTTTTTCCATAGGCTCCGCCCCCCTGACGAGCATCACAAAAATCGACGCTCAAGT
CAGAGGTGGCGAAACCCGACAGGACTATAAAGATACCAGGCGTTTCCCCCTGGAAGCTCCCTCGTGCGCT
CTCCTGTTCCGACCCTGCCGCTTACCGGATACCTGTCCGCCTTTCTCCCTTCGGGAAGCGTGGCGCTTTC
TCAATGCTCACGCTGTAGGTATCTCAGTTCGGTGTAGGTCGTTCGCTCCAAGCTGGGCTGTGTGCACGAA
CCCCCCGTTCAGCCCGACCGCTGCGCCTTATCCGGTAACTATCGTCTTGAGTCCAACCCGGTAAGACACG
ACTTATCGCCACTGGCAGCAGCCACTGGTAACAGGATTAGCAGAGCGAGGTATGTAGGCGGTGCTACAGA
GTTCTTGAAGTGGTGGCCTAACTACGGCTACACTAGAAGGACAGTATTTGGTATCTGCGCTCTGCTGAAG
CCAGTTACCTTCGGAAAAAGAGTTGGTAGCTCTTGATCCGGCAAACAAACCACCGCTGGTAGCGGTGGTT
TTTTTGTTTGCAAGCAGCAGATTACGCGCAGAAAAAAAGGATCTCAAGAAGATCCTTTGATCTTTTCTAC
GGGGTCTGACGCTCAGTGGAACGAAAACTCACGTTAAGGGATTTTGGTCATGAGATTATCAAAAAGGATC
TTCACCTAGATCCTTTTAAATTAAAAATGAAGTTTTAAATCAATCTAAAGTATATATGAGTAAACTTGGT
CTGACAGTTACCAATGCTTAATCAGTGAGGCACCTATCTCAGCGATCTGTCTATTTCGTTCATCCATAGT
TGCCTGACTCCCCGTCGTGTAGATAACTACGATACGGGAGGGCTTACCATCTGGCCCCAGTGCTGCAATG
ATACCGCGAGACCCACGCTCACCGGCTCCAGATTTATCAGCAATAAACCAGCCAGCCGGAAGGGCCGAGC
GCAGAAGTGGTCCTGCAACTTTATCCGCCTCCATCCAGTCTATTAATTGTTGCCGGGAAGCTAGAGTAAG
TAGTTCGCCAGTTAATAGTTTGCGCAACGTTGTTGCCATTGCTGCAGGCATCGTGGTGTCACGCTCGTCG
TTTGGTATGGCTTCATTCAGCTCCGGTTCCCAACGATCAAGGCGAGTTACATGATCCCCCATGTTGTGCA
AAAAAGCGGTTAGCTCCTTCGGTCCTCCGATCGTTGTCAGAAGTAAGTTGGCCGCAGTGTTATCACTCAT
GGTTATGGCAGCACTGCATAATTCTCTTACTGTCATGCCATCCGTAAGATGCTTTTCTGTGACTGGTGAG
TACTCAACCAAGTCATTCTGAGAATAGTGTATGCGGCGACCGAGTTGCTCTTGCCCGGCGTCAACACGGG
ATAATACCGCGCCACATAGCAGAACTTTAAAAGTGCTCATCATTGGAAAACGTTCTTCGGGGCGAAAACT
CTCAAGGATCTTACCGCTGTTGAGATCCAGTTCGATGTAACCCACTCGTGCACCCAACTGATCTTCAGCA
TCTTTTACTTTCACCAGCGTTTCTGGGTGAGCAAAAACAGGAAGGCAAAATGCCGCAAAAAAGGGAATAA
GGGCGACACGGAAATGTTGAATACTCATACTCTTCCTTTTTCAATATTATTGAAGCATTTATCAGGGTTA
TTGTCTCATGAGCGGATACATATTTGAATGTATTTAGAAAAATAAACAAATAGGGGTTCCGCGCACATTT
CCCCGAAAAGTGCCACCTGACGTCTAAGAAACCATTATTATCATGACATTAACCTATAAAAATAGGCGTA
TCACGAGGCCCTTTCGT
Features (pLannotate 1.2.2; 11 found; start..end, strand, type, name):
     56..2568    +  promoter       Ac5 promoter: Drosophila melanogaster actin 5C promoter
   2588..2653    +  CDS            N (fragment): REGN_LAMBD - Experimental evidence at protein level: Swiss-Prot protein existence level 1. Plays a role as a transcriptional antitermination factor that allows the virus to initiate its lytic phase. Activates expression of the delayed viral early genes by modifying host RNA polymerase (RNAP) into a form that is resistant to termination signals. This antitermination function requires the host NusA protein which serves to stabilize the interaction between antitermination protein N and host RNA polymerase. From Escherichia phage lambda (Bacteriophage lambda).
   2678..2704    +  CDS            3xHA (fragment): three tandem HA epitope tags
   3014..3640    +  CDS            Cnot1 (fragment): CNOT1_MOUSE - Also known as Kiaa1007. Experimental evidence at protein level: Swiss-Prot protein existence level 1. Scaffolding component of the CCR4-NOT complex which is one of the major cellular mRNA deadenylases and is linked to various cellular processes including bulk mRNA degradation, miRNA-mediated repression, translational repression during translational initiation and general transcription regulation. Additional complex functions may be a consequence of its influence on mRNA expression. Its scaffolding function implies its interaction with the catalytic complex module and diverse RNA-
   3672..3713    +  CDS            V5 tag: epitope tag from simian virus 5
   3813..3947    -  polyA_signal   SV40 poly(A) signal: SV40 polyadenylation signal
   3970..4054    -  CDS            large T antigen (fragment): large T antigen from SV40 (simian virus 40)
   4055..4525    +  CDS            TcR (fragment): tetracycline efflux protein; tet; confers resistance to tetracycline
   4569..5157    -  rep_origin     ori: high-copy-number ColE1/pMB1/pBR322/pUC origin of replication
   5328..6188    -  CDS            AmpR: β-lactamase; bla; confers resistance to ampicillin, carbenicillin, and related antibiotics
   6189..6293    -  promoter       AmpR promoter: bla
