[The description below was written by a language model from this plasmid's Addgene catalogue record and pLannotate feature annotations shown in this document.]
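Description:
pAc5.1B-lambdaN-HA-DmNot1_1377-1673_AC is an insect-cell expression plasmid of about 6.4 kb. The catalogue lists the backbone as unknown, although the name and feature layout point to a pAc5.1B-type vector. In bacteria it is maintained through a ColE1/pUC-family origin and selected with ampicillin via the β-lactamase gene and its own promoter. The record lists it as low copy, whereas the annotation tool labels the origin as a high-copy type. Short fragments annotated as tetracycline resistance and SV40 large T antigen appear to be non-functional backbone remnants.

Expression is driven by the Drosophila actin 5C promoter, a strong constitutive promoter commonly used in fly cell lines. Downstream lies a fusion reading frame that begins with a short fragment of the bacteriophage lambda N protein, followed by an HA epitope (annotated as a partial match to a 3xHA tag) and then residues 1377–1673 of Drosophila melanogaster Not1. The depositor notes one silent mutation relative to the NCBI reference. The annotation tool recognises part of this insert by homology to mouse Cnot1, the scaffolding subunit of the CCR4-NOT deadenylase complex. A vector-derived V5 tag sequence follows the insert, but the record does not show whether it is translated in frame. An SV40 polyadenylation signal is annotated downstream on the opposite strand.

The lambda N peptide binds BoxB RNA hairpins, so a fusion like this is typically used in tethering assays. In these, the Not1 fragment is recruited to a BoxB-containing reporter mRNA to test its effect on translation or mRNA stability. This fits the associated study of mRNA silencing by miRISC and CCR4-NOT.
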