Addgene plasmid #148400: pAc5.1B-lambdaN-HA-DmNot1_1377-1673_AC
Purpose: Insect Expression of DmNot1_1377-1673
Depositing lab: Elisa Izaurralde. Depositing organization: Max Planck Institute for Developmental Biology. Publication: miRISC and the CCR4-NOT complex silence mRNA targets independently of 43S ribosomal scanning. Kuzuoglu-Ozturk D, Bhandari D, Huntzinger E, Fauser M, Helms S, Izaurralde E. EMBO J. 2016 Jun 1;35(11):1186-203. doi: 10.15252/embj.201592901. Epub 2016 Mar 23. PubMed 27009120.
Backbone
  Vector backbone: Unknown
  Vector type: Insect Expression
Growth in bacteria
  Bacterial resistance: Ampicillin, 100 μg/mL
  Growth temperature: 37°C
  Growth strain: DH5alpha
  Copy number: Low Copy
Gene/Insert
  Gene/Insert name: DmNot1_1377-1673
  Species: D. melanogaster (fly)
  Mutation: 1 silent mutation compared to the sequence given by NCBI: NM_001103772.2.
  Entrez Gene: Not1 (a.k.a. Dmel_CG34407, CG1874, CG1884, CG34407, Dmel\CG34407, Dmel_CG1874, Dmel_CG1884, NOT, NOT1, anon-EST:Liang-1.29, anon-WO0118547.221, clone 1.29, not1)
  Cloning method: Unknown
Terms and licenses: Academic/Nonprofit Terms; Industry Terms: Not Available to Industry
Depositor comments: Plasmids from this collection were made available to the research community and donated after the lab closed. Please note that the sequence provided by the depositing laboratory may be theoretical/predicted or based on Sanger sequencing results. There may be discrepancies between sequencing results obtained by Addgene and the depositor sequence. If an Addgene verified sequence is not available, please contact before placing your order to request that our lab fully sequence the plasmid.
How to cite: pAc5.1B-lambdaN-HA-DmNot1_1377-1673_AC was a gift from Elisa Izaurralde (Addgene plasmid # 148400 ; http://n2t.net/addgene:148400 ; RRID:Addgene_148400)
